Addgene plasmid #219575: pLVX-CAG-meGFP-Myo6
Purpose: Lentiviral construct expressing GFP tagged human Myo6
Depositing lab: Thomas Schwarz. Depositing organization: Boston Children's Hospital. Publication: Energy stress activates AMPK to arrest mitochondria via phosphorylation of TRAK1. Falk JE, Henke T, Gowrisankaran S, Wanderoy S, Basu H, Greally S, Steen J, Schwarz TL. J Cell Biol. 2026 Apr 6;225(4):e202501023. doi: 10.1083/jcb.202501023. Epub 2026 Jan 30. PubMed 41615403.
Backbone
  Vector backbone: pLVX
  Backbone manufacturer: Clonetech
  Backbone size w/o insert (bp): 7462
  Total vector size (bp): 11663
  Vector type: Mammalian Expression, Lentiviral
Growth in bacteria
  Bacterial resistance: Ampicillin, 100 μg/mL
  Growth temperature: 37°C
  Growth strain: NEB Stable
  Copy number: High Copy
Gene/Insert
  Gene/Insert name: Myo6
  Entrez Gene: MYO6 (a.k.a. DFNA22, DFNB37)
  Promoter: CAG
  Tag / fusion protein: eGFP (N terminal on insert)
  Cloning method: Restriction Enzyme; 5′ cloning site SpeI (not destroyed); 3′ cloning site MauBI (not destroyed)
  Sequencing primers: 5′ NA; 3′ NA
Resource information
  A portion of this plasmid was derived from a plasmid made by: meGFP-Myo6 was amplified from Addgene plasmid 225227
Terms and licenses: Academic/Nonprofit Terms; Industry Terms: Not Available to Industry
How to cite: pLVX-CAG-meGFP-Myo6 was a gift from Thomas Schwarz (Addgene plasmid # 219575 ; http://n2t.net/addgene:219575 ; RRID:Addgene_219575)
