[The description below was written by a language model from this plasmid's Addgene catalogue record and pLannotate feature annotations shown in this document.]
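Description:
pLVX-CAG-meGFP-Myo6 is an HIV-1-based lentiviral transfer plasmid built on the pLVX backbone for expressing a GFP-tagged human myosin VI (MYO6) in mammalian cells. In bacteria it is maintained through a high-copy ColE1/pUC-type origin and selected with ampicillin via the β-lactamase (AmpR) gene. The catalogue lists a total size of about 11.7 kb, which agrees closely with the sequenced record.

The viral portion, annotated on the reverse strand relative to the origin, is bounded by two HIV-1 LTR regions, each flagged by the annotation software as a truncated LTR with adjacent nef-derived sequence. Between them lie the Ψ packaging signal with a gag fragment, the Rev response element for Rev-dependent nuclear export of the genomic RNA, and the cPPT/CTS, which aids nuclear import of the reverse-transcribed genome. The expression cassette follows. A CAG-type promoter, detected as CMV enhancer and chicken β-actin promoter fragments, is followed by a modified SV40 intron and drives monomeric EGFP. This is joined through a short polylinker remnant to the N-terminus of the full MYO6 coding sequence. A WPRE downstream of the fusion enhances transcript stability and expression. No mammalian selection marker is annotated, so transduced cells would be identified by green fluorescence.

Myosin VI is an unconventional, minus-end-directed actin motor involved in vesicle trafficking and cell migration. The construct allows strong, constitutive expression and live imaging of the tagged motor after packaging into lentiviral particles with helper plasmids, or by direct transfection. The meGFP-Myo6 segment was amplified from an earlier plasmid and inserted between SpeI and MauBI sites.
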