Features (pLannotate 1.2.2; 25 found; start..end, strand, type, name):
      1..589     +  rep_origin     ori: high-copy-number ColE1/pMB1/pBR322/pUC origin of replication
    772..864     +  CDS            lacI (fragment): lac repressor; lacI; The lac repressor binds to the lac operator to inhibit transcription in E. coli. This inhibition can be relieved by adding lactose or isopropyl-β-D-thiogalactopyranoside (IPTG).
    877..898     +  protein_bind   CAP binding site: CAP binding activates transcription in the presence of cAMP. E. coli catabolite activator protein
    913..943     +  promoter       lac promoter: promoter for the E. coli lac operon
    947..969     +  protein_bind   lac operator (fragment): The lac repressor binds to the lac operator to inhibit transcription in E. coli. This inhibition can be relieved by adding lactose or isopropyl-β-D-thiogalactopyranoside (IPTG). lac repressor encoded by lacI
   1119..1376    -  LTR            5' LTR (truncated): truncated 5' long terminal repeat (LTR) from HIV-1
   1424..1942    -  CDS            nef (fragment): NEF_HV1BR - Experimental evidence at protein level: Swiss-Prot protein existence level 1. Extracellular Nef protein targets CD4(+) T-lymphocytes for apoptosis by interacting with CXCR4 surface receptors (PubMed:14990729). From Human immunodeficiency virus type 1 group M subtype B (isolate BRU/LAI) (HIV-1).
   1959..2547    -  misc_feature   WPRE: woodchuck hepatitis virus posttranscriptional regulatory element
   2565..6419    -  CDS            MYO6: MYO6_HUMAN - Also known as KIAA0389. Experimental evidence at protein level: Swiss-Prot protein existence level 1. Myosins are actin-based motor molecules with ATPase activity (By similarity). Unconventional myosins serve in intracellular movements (By similarity). Myosin 6 is a reverse-direction motor protein that moves towards the minus-end of actin filaments (PubMed:10519557). Has slow rate of actin-activated ADP release due to weak ATP binding (By similarity). Functions in a variety of intracellular processes such as vesicular membrane trafficking and cell migration (By similarity). Requir
   6421..6455    -  misc_feature   MCS (fragment): multiple cloning site
   6456..7172    -  CDS            mEGFP: mEGFP is a basic (constitutively fluorescent) green fluorescent protein published in 2002, derived from Aequorea victoria. It has moderate acid sensitivity.
   7251..7347    -  intron         SV40 intron: modified SV40 intron with splice donor and acceptor sites
   7419..7575    -  promoter       chicken β-actin promoter (fragment): contains a 21-bp deletion relative to the standard chicken β-actin promoter
   7593..7724    -  promoter       chicken β-actin promoter (fragment): contains a 21-bp deletion relative to the standard chicken β-actin promoter
   7731..8009    -  enhancer       CMV enhancer (fragment): human cytomegalovirus immediate early enhancer
   8070..8185    -  misc_feature   cPPT/CTS: central polypurine tract and central termination sequence of HIV-1 (lacking the first T)
   8200..8300    -  CDS            Rev (fragment): human immunodeficiency virus 1 (HIV-1) Rev protein; rev; enhances nuclear export of unspliced and incompletely spliced viral mRNAs
   8677..8910    -  misc_feature   RRE: The Rev response element (RRE) of HIV-1 allows for Rev-dependent mRNA export from the nucleus to the cytoplasm.
   9085..9423    -  CDS            HIV-1 gag (fragment): gag protein from human immunodeficiency virus 1; gag
   9407..9532    -  misc_feature   HIV-1 Ψ: packaging signal of human immunodeficiency virus type 1
   9579..9836    -  LTR            5' LTR (truncated): truncated 5' long terminal repeat (LTR) from HIV-1
   9884..10213   -  CDS            nef (fragment): NEF_HV1BR - Experimental evidence at protein level: Swiss-Prot protein existence level 1. Extracellular Nef protein targets CD4(+) T-lymphocytes for apoptosis by interacting with CXCR4 surface receptors (PubMed:14990729). From Human immunodeficiency virus type 1 group M subtype B (isolate BRU/LAI) (HIV-1).
  10380..10514   -  polyA_signal   SV40 poly(A) signal: SV40 polyadenylation signal
  10562..10666   +  promoter       AmpR promoter: bla
  10667..11527   +  CDS            AmpR: β-lactamase; bla; confers resistance to ampicillin, carbenicillin, and related antibiotics
>Addgene plasmid #219575 | pLVX-CAG-meGFP-Myo6 | addgene full sequence | sequence record 455031 | Addgene NGS Result
TTGAGATCCTTTTTTTCTGCGCGTAATCTGCTGCTTGCAAACAAAAAAACCACCGCTACCAGCGGTGGTT
TGTTTGCCGGATCAAGAGCTACCAACTCTTTTTCCGAAGGTAACTGGCTTCAGCAGAGCGCAGATACCAA
ATACTGTTCTTCTAGTGTAGCCGTAGTTAGGCCACCACTTCAAGAACTCTGTAGCACCGCCTACATACCT
CGCTCTGCTAATCCTGTTACCAGTGGCTGCTGCCAGTGGCGATAAGTCGTGTCTTACCGGGTTGGACTCA
AGACGATAGTTACCGGATAAGGCGCAGCGGTCGGGCTGAACGGGGGGTTCGTGCACACAGCCCAGCTTGG
AGCGAACGACCTACACCGAACTGAGATACCTACAGCGTGAGCTATGAGAAAGCGCCACGCTTCCCGAAGG
GAGAAAGGCGGACAGGTATCCGGTAAGCGGCAGGGTCGGAACAGGAGAGCGCACGAGGGAGCTTCCAGGG
GGAAACGCCTGGTATCTTTATAGTCCTGTCGGGTTTCGCCACCTCTGACTTGAGCGTCGATTTTTGTGAT
GCTCGTCAGGGGGGCGGAGCCTATGGAAAAACGCCAGCAACGCGGCCTTTTTACGGTTCCTGGCCTTTTG
CTGGCCTTTTGCTCACATGTTCTTTCCTGCGTTATCCCCTGATTCTGTGGATAACCGTATTACCGCCTTT
GAGTGAGCTGATACCGCTCGCCGCAGCCGAACGACCGAGCGCAGCGAGTCAGTGAGCGAGGAAGCGGAAG
AGCGCCCAATACGCAAACCGCCTCTCCCCGCGCGTTGGCCGATTCATTAATGCAGCTGGCACGACAGGTT
TCCCGACTGGAAAGCGGGCAGTGAGCGCAACGCAATTAATGTGAGTTAGCTCACTCATTAGGCACCCCAG
GCTTTACACTTTATGCTTCCGGCTCGTATGTTGTGTGGAATTGTGAGCGGATAACAATTTCACACAGGAA
ACAGCTATGACCATGATTACGCCAAGCTCTAGCTAGAGGTCGACGGTAAACGCTAGCAATGTCAAGGCCT
CTCACTCTCTGATATTCATTTCTTTGCAAGTTATAAATACTGAATAATAAGATGACATGAACTACTACTG
CTAGAGATTTTCCACACTGACTAAAAGGGTCTGAGGGATCTCTAGTTACCAGAGTCACACAACAGACGGG
CACACACTACTTGAAGCACTCAAGGCAAGCTTTATTGAGGCTTAAGCAGTGGGTTCCCTAGTTAGCCAGA
GAGCTCCCAGGCTCAGATCTGGTCTAACCAGAGAGACCCAGTACAGGCAAAAAGCAGCTGCTTATATGCA
GGATCTGAGGGCTCGCCACTCCCCAGTCCCGCCCAGGCCACGCCTCCCTGGAAAGTCCCCAGCGGAAAGT
CCCTTGTAGCAAGCTCGATATCAGCAGTTCTTGAAGTACTCCGGATGCAGCTCTCGGGCCACGTGATGAA
ATGCTAGGCGGCTGTCAAACCTCCACTCTAACACTTCTCTCTCCGGGTCATCCATCCCATGCAGGCTCAC
AGGGTGTAACAAGCTGGTGTTCTCTCCTTTATTGGCCTCTTCTACCTTATCTGGCTCAACTGGTACTAGC
TTGTAGCACCATCCAAAGGTCAGTGGATATCTGACCCCTGGCCCTGGTGTGTAGTTCTGCTAATCAGGGA
AGTAGCCTTGTGTGTGGTAGATCCACAGATCAAGGATATCTTGTCTTCGTTGGGAGTGAATTAGCCCTTC
CAGTCCCCTCTTTTCTTTTAAAAAGTGGCTAAGATCTACAGCTGCCTTGTAAGTCATTGGTCTTAAAGGT
ACCTGAGGTGTGACTGGAAAACCCACCTCCTCCTCCTCTTGTGCTTCTAGCCAGGCACAATCAGCATTGG
TAGCTGCTGTATTGCTACTTGTGATTGCTCCATGTTTTTCTAGGTCTCGACTGCAGAATTAATTCCAGGC
GGGGAGGCGGCCCAAAGGGAGATCCGACTCGTCTGAGGGCGAAGGCGAAGACGCGGAAGAGGCCGCAGAG
CCGGCAGCAGGCCGCGGGAAGGAAGGTCCGCTGGATTGAGGGCCGAAGGGACGTAGCAGAAGGACGTCCC
GCGCAGAATCCAGGTGGCAACACAGGCGAGCAGCCATGGAAAGGACGTCAGCTTCCCCGACAACACCACG
GAATTGTCAGTGCCCAACAGCCGAGCCCCTGTCCAGCAGCGGGCAAGGCAGGCGGCGATGAGTTCCGCCG
TGGCAATAGGGAGGGGGAAAGCGAAAGTCCCGGAAAGGAGCTGACAGGTGGTGGCAATGCCCCAACCAGT
GGGGGTTGCGTCAGCAAACACAGTGCACACCACGCCACGTTGCCTGACAACGGGCCACAACTCCTCATAA
AGAGACAGCAACCAGGATTTATACAAGGAGGAGAAAATGAAAGCCATACGGGAAGCAATAGCATGATACA
AAGGCATTAAAGCAGCGTATCCACATAGCGTAAAAGGAGCAACATAGTTAAGAATACCAGTCAATCTTTC
ACAAATTTTGTAATCCAGAGGTTGATTGTTCCAGACGCGCGCTACTTTAACAGACTCTGCAGCATGGCTG
TTGCATAGGTGGGCCGAGCCTGTCTGCTCTCAATCGCATTCTGAAGGTACTGGATGCCTCCACAGCGTTC
CCAGATTTCTTCAAACTGTCTTGGCAAGATCTCAGCACCACGCTTCCGAGTCAGGCCAGTCTCCTCAAGA
TTCAGCTCACACATCTCCATGTCGTCCTTACCAGCCACAAGTAGGATGGGTGGCTTGTCAGGATGGAGTT
CCATTTGCCGGGCAATCCATGGTCCATCAAAATGGGCATACCACCAGCCTTTTTTCTTACTCTGAGGGTC
TTTGTACTGGTCGGCAGGGCGGATGAATGGGATGCGGAAGAAGCGTTGCTGTCGGTTCATTTCAATCTCC
CGCTGCCTGGCAGGAATCTGAGCTGCTGGGTTTTGCTGAGGTGAATTGTTCAAAAATGGTGCAAAATCAT
AATCAGTAACAGACTTTGGAGCACGTTGCTCTGTTTCAGTATTTCTCTTCTTGTTCTTAGATTTCCAAGC
ATGATACACTTTTAGTCTCCTATGAAATTCTTCTCTGCAAGCTGCCAGGAGCTCAATATCACAAGAAGTA
TTGATGGTATCACGTAGTTCTGCATATTTCCATTTACTAAGATCATATTTCTTAGTACCAGCAGCTGCTT
TGGTGGCTAGTACAGCAGGACCTCTACTCAAAAATTCTGACATTTCTTTGGCCATTTGTTCCGGTGTCAT
TTTGGGTCTTGTTCCATCATTTCTCCGCAGCGCCAGGTCGGCCTGGGCCTCATCACTGATGAGCTCGGCT
TCACTCTGGGCAATCCTCAGGGCCAGCTCCCGGTCCCTGCGCTCCTGCTCCAGAACTGCTTGCTGTTGGG
ATTCCTCCTCCTTCTGTCGGGCCAGCTGTGCCTCCACTTCAGCTTGAATGCGTTTTTCATCATCTTCCCT
TTTCTTTCTCTCTTCTTCTTCTTGTTTTCTCTTTGCTTCCATCTCAAGTTTCATCCGCCTTTCCTCCTCT
TCCTTTCTTCGACGTTTTTCGTCTTCTTCACGTCTTTTTCTTTCCTTTTCCATTTCTTCTTGAATACGCC
TCAGCCTTTCTGCTTCCTCTTCCTGCTGTTTTTTTTTCTGTAATGCACTGAGGAGTTCCTCTGAGCTTTT
AACCAGTGCATCATATTCTTTCTGGATTTGTTCCTGCGTCATCATAGTGGACTTAATTTTGGCCATCAAA
GTATCAATAGAAATTTCCAGATTCTTGATCTGTTTATTCATCTCGGGTTTTCCATCTTTCAACACACTGA
CTACCTCATTAAATTTATCAAGTCGTTTTTTCAGTGTGCCCACCTTAACCAGACCATCAATGCGAGGTTT
GTGTCTCCTCTTGCAAAGCCACATTCGAATAGTTTTTTGCATTTTAATGCAGGCTTCAGCTCGATATTTT
ATTTTGTTTTTCAATTTGATGACTGAGAGTGAGCACCACTGAACTTTCTTCCAGCGACTGCATGTGAGCC
AGTGATTGACTCTTTTAACCAACTCTGCTAAGTGGTCAGGGTCAGACTTCATGATCTGATCAAATTCTGC
AAACTTGCCAGGTCTAAAAAATACTTTGGTTAACCCAAACTTGTAGTCATTTTCATTTAAGCCCAAAGCT
TTAAACAAAGCCTTACAAAATAGTCTTGGATCCAATCTTGCAAGTTTATCTGGCATATACTTTTTGTACA
TGTTGTAGAGTTCATGAAATGAAGCTCGTGATGGGTAACCACCCTGCATCAAGTCCAAAACAGACACCAT
CCCTGAACACTGAAGCTGAGACAGAATTTGAGCACCTTCAAAGTGGTGGCTTGTCATCTTTAAGTTAGGT
TTGATGCAACGAATAAAGCTTGCTCCAGTACTTCGAAGTTTATCCAGAAGCAAATTTAACTGTGTCTTAA
ACTTGTTTCCCACGCTGATGAAGCTAAGTTTTCCTGCTTTTTGTTTAGTATCTTTGTTGTTATTTGTGGA
TGATTCAAATAATTCCCGTATAAACTTATCTCTGGATTCACATATTAAGGATTCAAGAGACATATGTAAA
GCATCATTATTTTTCTCCACAAACTGGGTTGTTTCATAGCACACTGCCCCCGCAAAATGCCTGATAATGA
AGCCTTCGTCGTCTCTGATATTCCTATGAACTGCCAGCTTAGATTTTCTGGGAATAGTGAGTCGAAAATG
ATCCTTGTGCTTTTGGTGAACTGCAGATGTAAAGTGTTGATCACTTGGCTGGGGAAGGCGATTTTCTTCA
TCCAAAATATCCAGTATTCCCACTAATTTGGCTTCAATTAAATCTATACAGTCCTGATTATCCACATAAT
GCACTTCATTAACACCTAAACCTTCTTTTTGATAGAGTTCTTGTTCCTCCTTCAGAATCCTTTCATTAAA
AAATTGTTGAAGTTTTTCATTGCAATAGTTGATGCAAAATTGTTCAAAACTGTTATGCTCAAAGTACTCA
AAACCAGCAATATCTAGGACTCCAATAAAATAGGATGATGTTTCAAAAGGAAAACACTGATTTACTCTGT
TTACCACATGATCAAAAAGATGGCTATACACTGTCTTTGCCAGGGCATCACGAGCATTGTTTGCTTGCTC
CACTTTCAGAGGTACCTTTATAACTGTTCCTTTGGTGCCCCCTGCTGTTGTTAGCATGACTCTTGTGGTC
AAACTTACTCGAAGATCATCTTGGTCCAAACCCAGTAATTCAGCACAATATTCCAAAGACTGAGCAGATT
TATTCTTCAGATTACAACCACCTGAAGTGCTGCCAGCTTCCTCAAAATCAATATTTCCAAGGTGCAGGAC
GCCAGCTACTACCCGGAAGAGATCAAGCTTTTCTTCATCATCCAAACCAATTTTTTTCATAGCCGTGCAC
ATTCTAATAAAATCACCATGGTCATCTAGCAGAGGATCTTTCATAGAACCTGCCTTAAGGTACTCAGGAC
TTTTGCGGTTCTGTAAAATCTGTTTGTCAGTTTCTTTGTTAGCAAAGTATCTAGTGCAGCCTCGGTTTAA
ATACCGAAAATTATCTGGTGAACTCAAATGAAGTTTTTCTCTAATATCTTCAGAAGCACCAGCACACAAC
CTATAAAAGATATGATAATTTCTTTCCTCTTTGCCTTGAACACAGATCCTAGATTTCTCTAGGAGATAAT
GTGAAACAAATCCTCCAACAACTGAGCTCTTTTCATTAAAATGTATTTCTACAAATTTCCCAAATCGACT
GCTATTATTGTTGCGAACAGTCTTCGCATTTCCAAAGGCTTCTAGGAGTGGGTTAGCTTCAACAATTCTG
TCATCAATATCTTGACCTGTTCCATAGGATTCAGTCAGGTATCTTAGAACAAATTTTGTATTTTCTGTTT
TGCCGGCTCCTGATTCTCCAGATACAATGATAGACTGACTCATCTTGAGCACCTTCATGTCTCGAAAAGC
TTTATCAGCAATTGCAAAGACATGAGGTGGTCTTGTCCCAAGAGATTTTCCTTGATATGACTTTATTGCT
TCTGAAGAATATATTTTAGGTATGTCAAAGTATGGATTCACTGCAATCAGAATGTTGGCGACATATGTAT
AAATTCTGTCTTTACTATATCGAACTTTGATATTATGGAGCAGTGTGGCTTCATTTAAATACATTAGTGA
ACAGTTATCTTCCACATCTTTTTTACTGTCCTCTTCTGCAGGAAACACTTGGTTTATGAGAGCCAAAAAT
GTCTTGCCTTTCTGATTCAAGGGTTCAATTGTTAAGCTGTCGGGGCCAATATCCACAATATTGCCCATCT
GAAATCCATCTGTAGGGTGTGGCGCCCAAACGGGCTTTCCATCCTCCATCGAATTCGAAGCTTGAGCTCG
AGATCTGAGTCCGGACTTGTACAGCTCGTCCATGCCGAGAGTGATCCCGGCGGCGGTCACGAACTCCAGC
AGGACCATGTGATCGCGCTTCTCGTTGGGGTCTTTGCTCAGCTTGGACTGGGTGCTCAGGTAGTGGTTGT
CGGGCAGCAGCACGGGGCCGTCGCCGATGGGGGTGTTCTGCTGGTAGTGGTCGGCGAGCTGCACGCTGCC
GTCCTCGATGTTGTGGCGGATCTTGAAGTTCACCTTGATGCCGTTCTTCTGCTTGTCGGCCATGATATAG
ACGTTGTGGCTGTTGTAGTTGTACTCCAGCTTGTGCCCCAGGATGTTGCCGTCCTCCTTGAAGTCGATGC
CCTTCAGCTCGATGCGGTTCACCAGGGTGTCGCCCTCGAACTTCACCTCGGCGCGGGTCTTGTAGTTGCC
GTCGTCCTTGAAGAAGATGGTGCGCTCCTGGACGTAGCCTTCGGGCATGGCGGACTTGAAGAAGTCGTGC
TGCTTCATGTGGTCGGGGTAGCGGCTGAAGCACTGCACGCCGTAGGTCAGGGTGGTCACGAGGGTGGGCC
AGGGCACGGGCAGCTTGCCGGTGGTGCAGATGAACTTCAGGGTCAGCTTGCCGTAGGTGGCATCGCCCTC
GCCCTCGCCGGACACGCTGAACTTGTGGCCGTTTACGTCGCCGTCCAGCTCGACCAGGATGGGCACCACC
CCGGTGAACAGCTCCTCGCCCTTGCTCACCATACTAGTCTCGAGGAATTCGGATCGGCCGCGGGTACAAT
TCCGCAGCTTTTAGAGCAGAAGTAACACTTCCGTACAGGCCTAGAAGTAAAGGCAACATCCACTGAGGAG
CAGTTCTTTGATTTGCACCACCACCGGATCGGGGACCTGAAATAAAAGACAAAAAGACTAAACTTACCAG
TTAACTTTCTGGTTTTTCAGTTCCTCGATCGACTCTAGGGCCGCCACCGCGGTGGCTGATCCCGCTCCCG
CCCGCCGCGCGCTTCGCTTTTTATAGGGCCGCCGCCGCCGCCGCCTCGCCATAAAAGGAAACTTTCGGAG
CGCGCCGCTCTGATTGGCTGCCGCCGCACCTCTCCGCCTCGCCCCCCCCCCCCCCCCCCCCCCCCCCCCC
CCCCCCCCCCCCCCCCCCCCCCCCCCCCCCCCCCCCCCCCCCCCCCCCCCCCCCCCCCCCCCCCCCCCCC
GCCCCCATCGCTGCACAAAATAATTAAAAAATAAATAAATACAAAATTGGGGGTGGGGAGGGGGGGGAGA
TGGGGAGAGTGAAGCAGAACGTGGCCTCGAGTAGATGTACTGCCAAGTAGGAAAGTCCCATAAGGTCATG
TACTGGGCATAATGCCAGGCGGGCCATTTACCGTCATTGACGTCAATAGGGGGCGTACTTGGCATATGAT
ACACTTGATGTACTGCCAAGTGGGCAGTTTACCGTAAATACTCCACCCATTGACGTCAATGGAAAGTCCC
TATTGGCGTTACTATGGGAACATACGTCATTATTGACGTCAATGGGCGGGGTCGTTGGGCGGTCAGCCAG
GCGGGCCATTTACCGTAAGTTATGTAACGACCAGAGGTACCTTAATTAATCGATAAACTGGATCTCTGCT
GTCCCTGTAATAAACCCGAAAATTTTGAATTTTTGTAATTTGTTTTTGTAATTCTTTAGTTTGTATGTCT
GTTGCTATTATGTCTACTATTCTTTCCCCTGCACTGTACCCCCCAATCCCCCCTTTTCTTTTAAAGGCGA
TACCGTCGAGATCCGTTCACTAATCGAATGGATCTGTCTCTGTCTCTCTCTCCACCTTCTTCTTCTATTC
CTTCGGGCCTGTCGGGTCCCCTCGGGGTTGGGAGGTGGGTCTGAAACGATAATGGTGAATATCCCTGCCT
AACTCTATTCACTATAGAAAGTACAGCAAAAACTATTCTTAAACCTACCAAGCCTCCTACTATCATTATG
AATAATTTTATATACCACAGCCAATTTGTTATGTTAAACCAATTCCACAAACTTGCCCATTTATCTAATT
CCAATAATTCTTGTTCATTCTTTTCTTGCTGGTTTTGCGATTCTTCAATTAAGGAGTGTATTAAGCTTGT
GTAATTGTTAATTTCTCTGTCCCACTCCATCCAGGTCGTGTGATTCCAAATCTGTTCCAGAGATTTATTA
CTCCAACTAGCATTCCAAGGCACAGCAGTGGTGCAAATGAGTTTTCCAGAGCAACCCCAAATCCCCAGGA
GCTGTTGATCCTTTAGGTATCTTTCCACAGCCAGGATTCTTGCCTGGAGCTGCTTGATGCCCCAGACTGT
GAGTTGCAACAGATGCTGTTGCGCCTCAATAGCCCTCAGCAAATTGTTCTGCTGCTGCACTATACCAGAC
AATAATTGTCTGGCCTGTACCGTCAGCGTCATTGACGCTGCGCCCATAGTGCTTCCTGCTGCTCCCAAGA
ACCCAAGGAACAAAGCTCCTATTCCCACTGCTCTTTTTTCTCTCTGCACCACTCTTCTCTTTGCCTTGGT
GGGTGCTACTCCTAATGGTTCAATTTTTACTACTTTATATTTATATAATTCACTTCTCCAATTGTCCCTC
ATATCTCCTCCTCCAGGTCTGAAGATCAGCGGCCGGCCGCTTGCTGTGCGGTGGTCTTACTTTTGTTTTG
CTCTTCCTCTATCTTGTCTAAAGCTTCCTTGGTGTCTTTTATCTCTATCCTTTGATGCACACAATAGAGG
GTTGCTACTGTATTATATAATGATCTAAGTTCTTCTGATCCTGTCTGAAGGGATGGTTGTAGCTGTCCCA
GTATTTGTCTACAGCCTTCTGATGTTTCTAACAGGCCAGGATTAACTGCGAATCGTTCTAGCTCCCTGCT
TGCCCATACTATATGTTTTAATTTATATTTTTTCTTTCCCCCTGGCCTTAACCGAATTTTTTCCCATCGC
GATCTAATTCTCCCCCGCTTAATACTGACGCTCTCGCACCCATCTCTCTCCTTCTAGCCTCCGCTAGTCA
AAATTTTTGGCGTACTCACCAGTCGCCGCCCCTCGCCTCTTGCCGTGCGCGCTTCAGCAAGCCGAGTCCT
GCGTCGAGAGAGCTCCTCTGGTTTCCCTTTCGCTTTCAAGTCCCTGTTCGGGCGCCACTGCTAGAGATTT
TCCACACTGACTAAAAGGGTCTGAGGGATCTCTAGTTACCAGAGTCACACAACAGACGGGCACACACTAC
TTGAAGCACTCAAGGCAAGCTTTATTGAGGCTTAAGCAGTGGGTTCCCTAGTTAGCCAGAGAGCTCCCAG
GCTCAGATCTGGTCTAACCAGAGAGACCCAGTACAGGCAAAAAGCAGCTGCTTATATGCAGGATCTGAGG
GCTCGCCACTCCCCAGTCCCGCCCAGGCCACGCCTCCCTGGAAAGTCCCCAGCGGAAAGTCCCTTGTAGC
AAGCTCGATATCAGCAGTTCTTGAAGTACTCCGGATGCAGCTCTCGGGCCACGTGATGAAATGCTAGGCG
GCTGTCAAACCTCCACTCTAACACTTCTCTCTCCGGGTCATCCATCCCATGCAGGCTCACAGGGTGTAAC
AAGCTGGTGTTCTCTCCTTTATTGGCCTCTTCTACCTTATCTGGCTCAACTGGTACTAGCTTGTAGCACC
ATCCAAAGGTCAGTGGATATCTGACCCCTGGCCCTGGTGTGTAGTTCTGCTAATCAGGGAAGTAGCCTTG
TGTGTGGTAGATCCACAGATCAAGGATATCTTGTCTTCTTTGGGAGTGAATTAGCCCTTCCAACTACTAA
GTTTGTAGTACATATTTAACAAATACAATTTCTTTAAAATGAAAATAATTCAGAGGAATCACAGGTTTAG
AGTAAATGAAACCACAGGTAATTGGCAGTGGTAATAGGGTATGGGGTGGGAAGTTTGGGATGATTTTGGT
TAGCTTGAGTTATCCAGTTGATCCAGACATGATAAGATACATTGATGAGTTTGGACAAACCACAACTAGA
ATGCAGTGAAAAAAATGCTTTATTTGTGAAATTTGTGATGCTATTGCTTTATTTGTAACCATTATAAGCT
GCAATAAACAAGTTGATCTCCCGATCCGTCGACGTCAGGTGGCACTTTTCGGGGAAATGTGCGCGGAACC
CCTATTTGTTTATTTTTCTAAATACATTCAAATATGTATCCGCTCATGAGACAATAACCCTGATAAATGC
TTCAATAATATTGAAAAAGGAAGAGTATGAGTATTCAACATTTCCGTGTCGCCCTTATTCCCTTTTTTGC
GGCATTTTGCCTTCCTGTTTTTGCTCACCCAGAAACGCTGGTGAAAGTAAAAGATGCTGAAGATCAGTTG
GGTGCACGAGTGGGTTACATCGAACTGGATCTCAACAGCGGTAAGATCCTTGAGAGTTTTCGCCCCGAAG
AACGTTTTCCAATGATGAGCACTTTTAAAGTTCTGCTATGTGGCGCGGTATTATCCCGTATTGACGCCGG
GCAAGAGCAACTCGGTCGCCGCATACACTATTCTCAGAATGACTTGGTTGAGTACTCACCAGTCACAGAA
AAGCATCTTACGGATGGCATGACAGTAAGAGAATTATGCAGTGCTGCCATAACCATGAGTGATAACACTG
CGGCCAACTTACTTCTGACAACGATCGGAGGACCGAAGGAGCTAACCGCTTTTTTGCACAACATGGGGGA
TCATGTAACTCGCCTTGATCGTTGGGAACCGGAGCTGAATGAAGCCATACCAAACGACGAGCGTGACACC
ACGATGCCTGTAGCAATGGCAACAACGTTGCGCAAACTATTAACTGGCGAACTACTTACTCTAGCTTCCC
GGCAACAATTAATAGACTGGATGGAGGCGGATAAAGTTGCAGGACCACTTCTGCGCTCGGCCCTTCCGGC
TGGCTGGTTTATTGCTGATAAATCTGGAGCCGGTGAGCGTGGGTCTCGCGGTATCATTGCAGCACTGGGG
CCAGATGGTAAGCCCTCCCGTATCGTAGTTATCTACACGACGGGGAGTCAGGCAACTATGGATGAACGAA
ATAGACAGATCGCTGAGATAGGTGCCTCACTGATTAAGCATTGGTAACTGTCAGACCAAGTTTACTCATA
TATACTTTAGATTGATTTAAAACTTCATTTTTAATTTAAAAGGATCTAGGTGAAGATCCTTTTTGATAAT
CTCATGACCAAAATCCCTTAACGTGAGTTTTCGTTCCACTGAGCGTCAGACCCCGTAGAAAAGATCAAAG
GATCTTC
